>Addgene plasmid #38937 | MAP3K3 | depositor partial sequence | sequence record 48995 | MAP3K3 sequence 361 bps
ATGCACCATCATCATCATCATTCTTCTGGTGTAGATCTGGGTACCGAGAACCTGTACTTCCAATCCATGG
GTCACTCAAATAGGCAGAGTGACGTCAGAATCAAGTTCGAGCACAACGGGGAGAGGCGAATTATAGCGTT
CAGCCGGCCTGTGAAATATGAAGATGTGGAGCACAAGGTGACAACAGTATTTGGACAACCTCTTGATCTA
CATTACATGAACAATGAGCTCTCCATCCTGCTGAAAAACCAAGATGATCTTGATAAAGCAATTGACATTT
TAGATAGAAGCTCAAGCATGAAAAGCCTTAGGATATTGCTGTTGTCCCAGGACTGACAGTAAAGGTGGAT
ACGGATCCGAA
