>Addgene plasmid #38937 | MAP3K3 | addgene partial sequence | sequence record 51705 | T7_term
CTTTCGGGCTTTGTTAGCAGCCGGATCTCAGTGGTGGTGGTGGTGGTGCTCGAGTGCGGCCGCAAGCTTG
TCGACGGAGCTCGAATTCGGATCCGTATCCACCTTTACTGTCAGTCCTGGGACAACAGCAATATCCTAAG
GCTTTTCATGCTTGAGCTTCTATCTAAAATGTCAATTGCTTTATCAAGATCATCTTGGTTTTTCAGCAGG
ATGGAGAGCTCATTGTTCATGTAATGTAGATCAAGAGGTTGTCCAAATACTGTTGTCACCTTGTGCTCCA
CATCTTCATATTTCACAGGCCGGCTGAACGCTATAATTCGCCTCTCCCCGTTGTGCTCGAACTTGATTCT
GACGTCACTCTGCCTATTTGAGTGACCCATGGATTGGAAGTACAGGTTCTCGGTACCCAGATCTACACCA
GAAGAATGATGATGATGATGGTGCATATGTATATCTCCTTCTTAAAGTTAAACAAAATTATTTCTAGAGG
GGAATTGTTATCCGCTCACAATTCCCCTATAGTGAGTCGTATTAATTTCGCGGGATCGAGATCTCGATCC
TCTACGCCGGACGCATCGTGGCCGGCATCACCGGCGCCACAGGTGCGGTTGCTGGCGCCTATATCGCCGA
CATCACCGATGGGGAAGATCGGGCTCGCCACTTCGGGCTCATGAGCGCTTGTTTCGGCGTGGGTATGGTG
GCAGGCCCCGTGGCCGGGGGACTGTTGGGCGCCATCTCCTTGCATGCACCATTCCTTGCGGCGGCGGTGC
TCAACGGCCTCAACCTACTACTGGG
