>Addgene plasmid #38937 | MAP3K3 | addgene partial sequence | sequence record 51707 | T7 5'-TAATACGACTCACTATAGGG-3'
ATTTTGTTTAACTTTAAGAAGGAGATATACATATGCACCATCATCATCATCATTCTTCTGGTGTAGATCT
GGGTACCGAGAACCTGTACTTCCAATCCATGGGTCACTCAAATAGGCAGAGTGACGTCAGAATCAAGTTC
GAGCACAACGGGGAGAGGCGAATTATAGCGTTCAGCCGGCCTGTGAAATATGAAGATGTGGAGCACAAGG
TGACAACAGTATTTGGACAACCTCTTGATCTACATTACATGAACAATGAGCTCTCCATCCTGCTGAAAAA
CCAAGATGATCTTGATAAAGCAATTGACATTTTAGATAGAAGCTCAAGCATGAAAAGCCTTAGGATATTG
CTGTTGTCCCAGGACTGACAGTAAAGGTGGATACGGATCCGAATTCGAGCTCCGTCGACAAGCTTGCGGC
CGCACTCGAGCACCACCACCACCACCACTGAGATCCGGCTGCTAACAAAGCCCGAAAGGAAGCTGAGTTG
GCTGCTGCCACCGCTGAGCAATAACTAGCATAACCCCTTGGGGCCTCTAAACGGGTCTTGAGGGGTTTTT
TGCTGAAAGGAGGAACTATATCCGGATTGGCGAATGGG
[124 nt withheld, positions 599-722]
C
[91 nt withheld, positions 724-814]
A
[49 nt withheld, positions 816-864]
CCTTTGACGTTGGAGTCCACGTTC
