[The description below was written by a language model from this plasmid's Addgene catalogue record.]
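Description:
MAP3K3 is a bacterial expression plasmid built on the pNIC28-Bsa4 backbone from the SGC, a vector designed for ligation-independent cloning of protein fragments intended for structural biology. It is propagated in E. coli under kanamycin selection and is recorded as low copy. The record does not include a feature table and does not explicitly state the promoter or origin of replication. However, the listed sequencing primers (T7 forward and T7 terminator) indicate that the insert sits between T7 promoter and terminator elements. That arrangement is typical of systems in which expression is driven by T7 RNA polymerase in a suitable expression host.

The insert is a 361 bp fragment of human mitogen-activated protein kinase kinase kinase 3 (isoform 2). This is far shorter than a full kinase open reading frame, consistent with the depositor's note that the construct may not contain the full ORF. It therefore encodes a single domain-sized piece of the protein, and the record links it to a deposited PDB structure. The fragment is fused at its N terminus to a His tag followed by a TEV protease cleavage site. This allows purification by immobilised metal affinity chromatography, followed by removal of the tag by TEV digestion to yield near-native protein.

The stated purpose is recombinant production in bacteria for structure determination. One inconsistency in the catalogue entry is worth noting. The Entrez Gene field points to MAPK3 (ERK1), a different gene from MAP3K3, whereas the insert name and alternative names both describe MAP3K3, so the gene link appears to be a mis-assignment.
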