Addgene plasmid #38937: MAP3K3
Purpose: Bacterial expression for structure determination; may not be full ORF
Depositing lab: Nicola Burgess-Brown. Depositing organization: University of Oxford.
Backbone
  Vector backbone: pNIC28-Bsa4
  Backbone manufacturer: SGC
  Vector type: Bacterial Expression
Growth in bacteria
  Bacterial resistance: Kanamycin, 50 μg/mL
  Growth temperature: 37°C
  Growth strain: Mach1
  Copy number: Low Copy
Gene/Insert
  Gene/Insert name: MAP3K3 (alt names: mitogen-activated protein kinase kinase kinase 3 [isoform 2]; PDB:2C60)
  Species: H. sapiens (human)
  Insert size (bp): 361
  Entrez Gene: MAPK3 (a.k.a. ERK-1, ERK1, ERT2, HS44KDAP, HUMKER1A, P44ERK1, P44MAPK, PRKM3, p44-ERK1, p44-MAPK)
  Tag / fusion protein: His Tev (N terminal on insert)
  Cloning method: Ligation Independent Cloning
  Sequencing primers: 5′ T7; 3′ T7-term
Terms and licenses: Academic/Nonprofit Terms; Industry Terms: Not Available to Industry
How to cite: MAP3K3 was a gift from Nicola Burgess-Brown (Addgene plasmid # 38937 ; http://n2t.net/addgene:38937 ; RRID:Addgene_38937)
